Addgene plasmid #78304: pBS-KS-attB2-SA(0)-T2A-LexA::GADfluw-Hsp70
Purpose: Creating LexA::GADfluw lines from MiMIC lines with inserts into coding introns in Phase 0
Depositing lab: Benjamin White. Depositing organization: National Institute of Mental Health (NIMH). Publication: Plug-and-play genetic access to drosophila cell types using exchangeable exon cassettes. Diao F, Ironfield H, Luan H, Diao F, Shropshire WC, Ewer J, Marr E, Potter CJ, Landgraf M, White BH. Cell Rep. 2015 Mar 3;10(8):1410-21. doi: 10.1016/j.celrep.2015.01.059. Epub 2015 Feb 26. PubMed 25732830.
Backbone
  Vector backbone: pBS-KS-attB1-2-PT-SA-SD-0
  Backbone manufacturer: Hugo Bellen
  Backbone size w/o insert (bp): 3394
  Total vector size (bp): 6823
Growth in bacteria
  Bacterial resistance: Ampicillin, 100 μg/mL
  Growth temperature: 37°C
  Growth strain: DH5alpha
  Copy number: High Copy
Gene/Insert
  Gene/Insert name: T2A-nlsLexA::GADfluw-Hsp70
  Species: yeast
  Insert size (bp): 3415
  Cloning method: Restriction Enzyme; 5′ cloning site BamHI (unknown if destroyed); 3′ cloning site BamHI (unknown if destroyed)
  Sequencing primers: 5′ M13 forward; 3′ M13 inverse
Terms and licenses: Academic/Nonprofit Terms; Industry Terms: Not Available to Industry
How to cite: pBS-KS-attB2-SA(0)-T2A-LexA::GADfluw-Hsp70 was a gift from Benjamin White (Addgene plasmid # 78304 ; http://n2t.net/addgene:78304 ; RRID:Addgene_78304)
