[The description below was written by a language model from this plasmid's Addgene catalogue record and pLannotate feature annotations shown in this document.]
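Description:
pBS-KS-attB2-SA(0)-T2A-LexA::GADfluw-Hsp70 is a 6.8 kb pBluescript KS-based donor plasmid for recombinase-mediated cassette exchange in Drosophila, built on the pBS-KS-attB1-2-PT-SA-SD-0 backbone. In E. coli it replicates from a high-copy ColE1/pUC origin and is selected with ampicillin through the bla gene. It also retains the usual pBluescript elements: an f1 origin, lacZα and lac promoter/operator remnants, and flanking T7 and T3 promoters.

The payload lies between two φC31 integrase attB sites in inverted orientation. These allow the intervening cassette to be swapped into the paired attP sites of a genomic MiMIC transposon insertion. According to the name and insert field, the cassette starts with a splice acceptor in reading phase 0, followed by a T2A peptide, an nls-tagged LexA::GAD fusion and an Hsp70 terminator segment. The feature table annotates only the bacterial LexA coding sequence and an adjoining large fragment of yeast GAL4; the splice acceptor, T2A, nuclear localisation signal and Hsp70 sequence are not called as separate features.

There is no promoter within the cassette. When it is exchanged into a MiMIC element sitting in a phase 0 coding intron, in the productive orientation, the splice acceptor captures the host gene's transcript. The T2A sequence then causes the LexA::GAD transcription factor to be released as a separate protein from the truncated native product. The driver is thus expressed in the pattern of the trapped gene and can activate LexAop-controlled transgenes. The stated purpose is to generate LexA::GADfluw driver lines from existing MiMIC lines, and the phase designation indicates that it must be matched to the reading frame of the target intron.
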