Features (pLannotate 1.2.2; 16 found; start..end, strand, type, name):
    254..842     -  rep_origin     ori: high-copy-number ColE1/pMB1/pBR322/pUC origin of replication
   1013..1873    -  CDS            AmpR: β-lactamase; bla; confers resistance to ampicillin, carbenicillin, and related antibiotics
   1874..1978    -  promoter       AmpR promoter: bla
   2031..2459    -  rep_origin     f1 ori (sequence partly withheld): f1 bacteriophage origin of replication; arrow indicates direction of (+) strand synthesis
   2464..2619    -  CDS            lacZα (fragment): LacZα fragment of β-galactosidase; lacZ fragment
   2627..2645    +  promoter       T7 promoter: promoter for bacteriophage T7 RNA polymerase
   2681..2750    +  protein_bind   attB: attB site for the φC31 integrase (Groth et al., 2000) phage φC31 integrase
   3007..3612    +  CDS            lexA: LEXA_ECOLI - Also known as exrA, spr, tsl, umuA. Experimental evidence at protein level: Swiss-Prot protein existence level 1. Represses a number of genes involved in the response to DNA damage (SOS response), including recA and lexA. Binds to the 16 bp palindromic sequence 5'-CTGTATATATATACAG-3'. In the presence of single- stranded DNA, RecA interacts with LexA causing an autocatalytic cleavage which disrupts the DNA-binding part of LexA, leading to derepression of the SOS regulon and eventually DNA repair. Implicated in hydroxy radical-mediated cell death induced by hydroxyurea treatment (Pu
   3616..5820    +  CDS            GAL4 (fragment): GAL4_YEAST - Experimental evidence at protein level: Swiss-Prot protein existence level 1. This protein is a positive regulator for the gene expression of the galactose-induced genes such as GAL1, GAL2, GAL7, GAL10, and MEL1 which code for the enzymes used to convert galactose to glucose. It recognizes a 17 base pair sequence in (5'-CGGRNNRCYNYNCNCCG-3') the upstream activating sequence (UAS-G) of these genes. From Saccharomyces cerevisiae (strain ATCC 204508 / S288c) (Baker's yeast).
   6079..6099    +  misc_feature   MCS (fragment): pBluescript multiple cloning site
   6527..6596    -  protein_bind   attB: attB site for the φC31 integrase (Groth et al., 2000) phage φC31 integrase
   6636..6654    -  promoter       T3 promoter: promoter for bacteriophage T3 RNA polymerase
   6699..6715    -  protein_bind   lac operator: The lac repressor binds to the lac operator to inhibit transcription in E. coli. This inhibition can be relieved by adding lactose or isopropyl-β-D-thiogalactopyranoside (IPTG). lac repressor encoded by lacI
   6723..6753    -  promoter       lac promoter: promoter for the E. coli lac operon
   6768..6789    -  protein_bind   CAP binding site: CAP binding activates transcription in the presence of cAMP. E. coli catabolite activator protein
   6802..71      -  CDS            lacI (fragment) (across the origin): lac repressor; lacI; The lac repressor binds to the lac operator to inhibit transcription in E. coli. This inhibition can be relieved by adding lactose or isopropyl-β-D-thiogalactopyranoside (IPTG).
>Addgene plasmid #78304 | pBS-KS-attB2-SA(0)-T2A-LexA::GADfluw-Hsp70 | depositor full sequence | sequence record 146179 | pBS-KS-attB2-SA(0)-T2A-LexA::GADfluw-Hsp70 sequence 6823 bps
GAAACCTGTCGTGCCAGCTGCATTAATGAATCGGCCAACGCGCGGGGAGAGGCGGTTTGCGTATTGGGCG
CTCTTCCGCTTCCTCGCTCACTGACTCGCTGCGCTCGGTCGTTCGGCTGCGGCGAGCGGTATCAGCTCAC
TCAAAGGCGGTAATACGGTTATCCACAGAATCAGGGGATAACGCAGGAAAGAACATGTGAGCAAAAGGCC
AGCAAAAGGCCAGGAACCGTAAAAAGGCCGCGTTGCTGGCGTTTTTCCATAGGCTCCGCCCCCCTGACGA
GCATCACAAAAATCGACGCTCAAGTCAGAGGTGGCGAAACCCGACAGGACTATAAAGATACCAGGCGTTT
CCCCCTGGAAGCTCCCTCGTGCGCTCTCCTGTTCCGACCCTGCCGCTTACCGGATACCTGTCCGCCTTTC
TCCCTTCGGGAAGCGTGGCGCTTTCTCATAGCTCACGCTGTAGGTATCTCAGTTCGGTGTAGGTCGTTCG
CTCCAAGCTGGGCTGTGTGCACGAACCCCCCGTTCAGCCCGACCGCTGCGCCTTATCCGGTAACTATCGT
CTTGAGTCCAACCCGGTAAGACACGACTTATCGCCACTGGCAGCAGCCACTGGTAACAGGATTAGCAGAG
CGAGGTATGTAGGCGGTGCTACAGAGTTCTTGAAGTGGTGGCCTAACTACGGCTACACTAGAAGGACAGT
ATTTGGTATCTGCGCTCTGCTGAAGCCAGTTACCTTCGGAAAAAGAGTTGGTAGCTCTTGATCCGGCAAA
CAAACCACCGCTGGTAGCGGTGGTTTTTTTGTTTGCAAGCAGCAGATTACGCGCAGAAAAAAAGGATCTC
AAGAAGATCCTTTGATCTTTTCTACGGGGTCTGACGCTCAGTGGAACGAAAACTCACGTTAAGGGATTTT
GGTCATGAGATTATCAAAAAGGATCTTCACCTAGATCCTTTTAAATTAAAAATGAAGTTTTAAATCAATC
TAAAGTATATATGAGTAAACTTGGTCTGACAGTTACCAATGCTTAATCAGTGAGGCACCTATCTCAGCGA
TCTGTCTATTTCGTTCATCCATAGTTGCCTGACTCCCCGTCGTGTAGATAACTACGATACGGGAGGGCTT
ACCATCTGGCCCCAGTGCTGCAATGATACCGCGAGACCCACGCTCACCGGCTCCAGATTTATCAGCAATA
AACCAGCCAGCCGGAAGGGCCGAGCGCAGAAGTGGTCCTGCAACTTTATCCGCCTCCATCCAGTCTATTA
ATTGTTGCCGGGAAGCTAGAGTAAGTAGTTCGCCAGTTAATAGTTTGCGCAACGTTGTTGCCATTGCTAC
AGGCATCGTGGTGTCACGCTCGTCGTTTGGTATGGCTTCATTCAGCTCCGGTTCCCAACGATCAAGGCGA
GTTACATGATCCCCCATGTTGTGCAAAAAAGCGGTTAGCTCCTTCGGTCCTCCGATCGTTGTCAGAAGTA
AGTTGGCCGCAGTGTTATCACTCATGGTTATGGCAGCACTGCATAATTCTCTTACTGTCATGCCATCCGT
AAGATGCTTTTCTGTGACTGGTGAGTACTCAACCAAGTCATTCTGAGAATAGTGTATGCGGCGACCGAGT
TGCTCTTGCCCGGCGTCAATACGGGATAATACCGCGCCACATAGCAGAACTTTAAAAGTGCTCATCATTG
GAAAACGTTCTTCGGGGCGAAAACTCTCAAGGATCTTACCGCTGTTGAGATCCAGTTCGATGTAACCCAC
TCGTGCACCCAACTGATCTTCAGCATCTTTTACTTTCACCAGCGTTTCTGGGTGAGCAAAAACAGGAAGG
CAAAATGCCGCAAAAAAGGGAATAAGGGCGACACGGAAATGTTGAATACTCATACTCTTCCTTTTTCAAT
ATTATTGAAGCATTTATCAGGGTTATTGTCTCATGAGCGGATACATATTTGAATGTATTTAGAAAAATAA
ACAAATAGGGGTTCCGCGCACATTTCCCCGAAAAGTGCCACCTAAATTGTAAGCGTTAATATTTTGTTAA
AATTCGCGTTAAATTTTTGTTAAATCAGCTCATTTTTTAACCAATAGGCCGAAATCGGCAAAATCCCTTA
TAAATCAAAAGAATAGACCGAGATAGGGT
[37 nt withheld, positions 2130-2166]
AAAGAACGTGGACTCCAACGTCAAAGG
[49 nt withheld, positions 2194-2242]
T
[91 nt withheld, positions 2244-2334]
G
[124 nt withheld, positions 2336-2459]
CCCATTCGCCATTCAGGCTGCGCAACTGTTGGGAAGGGCGATCGGTGCGGGCCTCTTCGCTATTACGCCA
GCTGGCGAAAGGGGGATGTGCTGCAAGGCGATTAAGTTGGGTAACGCCAGGGTTTTCCCAGTCACGACGT
TGTAAAACGACGGCCAGTGAGCGCGCGTAATACGACTCACTATAGGGCGAATTGGAGCTCGCTAGCGATG
TAGGTCACGGTCTCGAAGCCGCGGTGCGGGTGCCAGGGCGTGCCCTTGGGCTCCCCGGGCGCGTACTCCA
CCTCACCCATCTGGTCCATCATGATGGTCGACTCTAGAAGTCGATCCAACATGGCGACTTGTCCCATCCC
CGGCATGTTTAAATATACTAATTATTCTTGAACTAATTTTAATCAACCGATTTATCTCTCTTCCGCAGGT
GGGAGGTTCCGGTGGAAGCGGAGGTAGCGGCGGATCCGAGGGCCGCGGCAGCCTGCTGACCTGCGGCGAT
GTGGAGGAGAACCCCGGGCCCATGCCACCCAAGAAGAAGCGAAAAGTAGAAGATCCAATGAAGGCTCTCA
CGGCCCGACAACAGGAAGTTTTTGATTTGATACGGGATCATATATCCCAAACGGGTATGCCTCCGACCCG
CGCAGAGATAGCACAGCGACTGGGCTTTCGATCGCCTAACGCCGCGGAGGAGCACTTGAAGGCACTGGCC
CGCAAGGGTGTCATTGAAATCGTGTCCGGTGCGAGCCGCGGAATCCGGCTGTTGCAGGAGGAGGAAGAGG
GCCTGCCACTGGTGGGACGCGTGGCCGCTGGCGAGCCGCTGCTGGCCCAGCAACACATAGAGGGACACTA
TCAGGTGGACCCCTCCTTGTTTAAGCCAAATGCTGATTTCCTGTTGCGGGTGTCGGGAATGTCCATGAAG
GACATCGGTATTATGGATGGTGACCTCCTCGCCGTCCATAAGACACAGGATGTCAGGAACGGCCAGGTAG
TCGTTGCCAGGATAGACGATGAGGTCACTGTGAAACGTCTCAAGAAGCAAGGCAATAAGGTCGAGCTGCT
GCCGGAGAATAGCGAGTTCAAGCCGATCGTGGTGGATCTGCGACAGCAGTCCTTTACTATCGAGGGCTTG
GCCGTGGGTGTGATCCGCAACGGAGATTGGCTGGGATCCATCGACAGTGCGGCCCACCACGACAACAGCA
CCATTCCACTGGACTTCATGCCTCGTGACGCACTGCATGGATTTGACTGGAGCGAGGAGGATGATATGAG
CGACGGACTCCCATTCCTGAAGACCGACCCCAATAACAATGGTTTCTTTGGCGACGGCAGCCTGCTGTGT
ATCCTGCGAAGTATTGGTTTTAAGCCGGAAAATTACACGAACAGTAATGTCAATCGTCTTCCCACAATGA
TCACCGACCGTTACACGCTGGCCAGTCGCAGTACTACAAGCCGCCTGCTGCAAAGCTATCTTAACAACTT
CCACCCCTACTGCCCCATAGTGCATAGTCCTACTCTCATGATGCTTTACAACAATCAGATTGAGATAGCA
TCGAAGGACCAGTGGCAGATCCTCTTCAACTGCATTCTCGCCATCGGCGCTTGGTGTATTGAAGGCGAGA
GCACAGATATCGACGTGTTTTACTATCAAAACGCCAAGTCGCACCTCACCTCGAAGGTCTTCGAAAGTGG
AAGCATTATCCTCGTGACAGCCCTCCATCTGCTGAGTCGTTATACCCAGTGGCGTCAGAAAACTAATACA
TCCTACAACTTTCATTCGTTCAGCATTCGGATGGCGATTAGCCTGGGACTTAATCGTGACCTCCCAAGTA
GCTTCAGCGATTCGTCGATCCTGGAACAGCGCCGGAGGATTTGGTGGAGTGTGTACAGCTGGGAGATCCA
GCTGTCCCTCTTGTACGGACGCAGCATTCAGCTGAGTCAGAACACGATTTCCTTCCCGTCCAGCGTGGAC
GACGTTCAACGGACAACTACGGGCCCGACCATCTACCACGGTATCATTGAGACGGCCCGCTTGCTTCAAG
TGTTTACGAAGATTTATGAGCTGGATAAGACAGTGACCGCGGAGAAGAGTCCGATCTGCGCCAAGAAATG
CCTGATGATCTGCAATGAGATAGAGGAGGTGAGCCGCCAGGCACCCAAGTTCCTGCAGATGGACATAAGC
ACTACGGCGCTGACTAATCTCCTCAAAGAACACCCCTGGCTGAGTTTCACCCGCTTCGAGCTGAAGTGGA
AACAGCTGAGTCTGATTATATACGTTTTGCGGGACTTTTTCACAAATTTTACGCAGAAGAAGTCGCAGCT
TGAGCAAGATCAGAACGACCATCAGTCCTACGAGGTAAAGAGGTGCAGCATAATGCTCTCCGACGCAGCC
CAGCGCACCGTGATGTCGGTGTCGTCCTATATGGACAACCATAATGTGACCCCTTATTTCGCCTGGAATT
GCTCCTACTATTTGTTCAACGCCGTGTTGGTCCCAATCAAGACTCTTCTGAGCAACTCCAAATCGAACGC
CGAGAATAACGAGACAGCACAGCTCTTGCAGCAAATTAACACCGTGTTGATGCTGTTGAAGAAACTCGCT
ACATTCAAGATTCAGACTTGCGAAAAGTACATCCAGGTGTTGGAAGAGGTGTGCGCCCCATTCCTTCTTT
CGCAATGCGCAATTCCCCTCCCGCACATAAGTTACAATAATTCCAACGGCTCCGCTATCAAGAATATCGT
CGGCTCCGCTACAATCGCGCAGTATCCCACGCTGCCTGAGGAAAATGTTAACAACATATCGGTGAAGTAT
GTAAGTCCAGGCAGCGTCGGCCCGAGCCCTGTGCCGCTGAAAAGCGGAGCCTCCTTCAGCGATCTGGTCA
AGCTGCTCAGCAACCGCCCACCATCCCGCAACTCCCCTGTCACTATACCCCGATCGACCCCGTCGCATCG
TAGCGTTACCCCATTCCTGGGACAACAGCAGCAACTGCAGAGTCTGGTGCCACTTACGCCCTCGGCATTG
TTTGGCGGAGCCAACTTCAACCAGAGTGGTAACATTGCGGACAGCTCCTTGAGCTTCACGTTTACCAACA
GCTCCAACGGTCCAAACTTGATCACGACTCAGACAAACTCCCAGGCATTGTCCCAGCCCATTGCCAGCTC
GAATGTGCATGATAACTTTATGAATAATGAAATTACTGCCTCCAAGATTGACGACGGCAACAACAGCAAG
CCCCTTTCCCCAGGCTGGACTGACCAGACGGCCTACAATGCTTTCGGTATCACCACTGGCATGTTCAACA
CCACAACGATGGACGACGTATATAACTATCTTTTTGATGATGAGGATACTCCACCGAACCCAAAGAAGGA
GTAGCCTAGGTTAATTAATAAAATGAATCGTAGATACTGAAAAACCCCGCAAGTTCACTTCAACTGTGCA
TCGTGCACCATCTCAATTTCTTTCATTTATACATCGTTTTGCCTTCTTTTATGTAACTATACTCCTCTAA
GTTTCAATCTTGGCCATGTAACCTCTGATCTATAGAATTTTTTAAATGACTAGAATTAATGCCCATCTTT
TTTTTGGACCTAAATTCTTCATGAAAATATATTACGAGGGCTTATTCAGAAGCTTATCGATACCGTCGAC
TAAAGCCAAATAGAAATTATTCAGTTCTGGCTTAAGTTTTTAAAAGTGATATTATTTATTTGGTTGTAAC
CAACCAAAAGAATGTAAATAACTAATACATAATTATGTTAGTTTTAAGTTAGCAACAAATTGATTTTAGC
TATATTAGCTACTTGGTTAATAAATAGAATATATTTATTTAAAGATAATTCGTTTTTATTGTCAGGGAGT
GAGTTTGCTTAAAAACTCGTTTTTAATTAAAGATCCGGAGGTAGCGGTGGAAGCGGAGGTTCCGGCGAGG
TAAGTTATTGAACAATGGCATCAAATGCCTTCATCATCACTACCCTTTAGCCCTTAAGACCCCACAATGA
CCTTACCCACTCAGAGAAAAAAGTAAATATGAAAGCCCATTTGAACTTCTAAGCTTGTCGACCATCATGA
TGGACCAGATGGGTGAGGTGGAGTACGCGCCCGGGGAGCCCAAGGGCACGCCCTGGCACCCGCACCGCGG
CTTCGAGACCGTGACCTACATCATGCATGGTACCCAGCTTTTGTTCCCTTTAGTGAGGGTTAATTGCGCG
CTTGGCGTAATCATGGTCATAGCTGTTTCCTGTGTGAAATTGTTATCCGCTCACAATTCCACACAACATA
CGAGCCGGAAGCATAAAGTGTAAAGCCTGGGGTGCCTAATGAGTGAGCTAACTCACATTAATTGCGTTGC
GCTCACTGCCCGCTTTCCAGTCGG
