>Addgene plasmid #78304 | pBS-KS-attB2-SA(0)-T2A-LexA::GADfluw-Hsp70 | addgene partial sequence | sequence record 148661 | M13pUC-Rev 5'-AGCGGATAACAATTTCACACAGG-3'
GCGCGCAATTAACCCTCACTAAAGGGAACAAAAGCTGGGTACCATGCATGATGTAGGTCACGGTCTCGAA
GCCGCGGTGCGGGTGCCAGGGCGTGCCCTTGGGCTCCCCGGGCGCGTACTCCACCTCACCCATCTGGTCC
ATCATGATGGTCGACAAGCTTAGAAGTTCAAATGGGCTTTCATATTTACTTTTTTCTCTGAGTGGGTAAG
GTCATTGTGGGGTCTTAAGGGCTAAAGGGTAGTGATGATGAAGGCATTTGATGCCATTGTTCAATAACTT
ACCTCGCCGGAACCTCCGCTTCCACCGCTACCTCCGGATCTTTAATTAAAAACGAGTTTTTAAGCAAACT
CACTCCCTGACAATAAAAACGAATTATCTTTAAATAAATATATTCTATTTATTAACCAAGTAGCTAATAT
AGCTAAAATCAATTTGTTGCTAACTTAAAACTAACATAATTATGTATTAGTTATTTACATTCTTTTGGTT
GGTTACAACCAAATAAATAATATCACTTTTAAAAACTTAAGCCAGAACTGAATAATTTCTATTTGGCTTT
AGTCGACGGTATCGATAAGCTTCTGAATAAGCCCTCGTAATATATTTTCATGAAGAATTTAGGTCCAAAA
AAAAGATGGGCATTAATTCTAGTCATTTAAAAAATTCTATAGATCAGAGGTTACATGGCCAAGATTGAAA
CTTAGAGGAGTATAGTTACATAAAAGAAGGCAAAACGATGTATAAATGAAAGAAATTGAGATGGTGCACG
ATGCACAGTTGAAGTGAACTTGCGG
