>Addgene plasmid #78304 | pBS-KS-attB2-SA(0)-T2A-LexA::GADfluw-Hsp70 | addgene partial sequence | sequence record 148663 | M13-F20 5'-TGTAAAACGACGGCCAGT-3'
CGAATTGGAGCTCGCTAGCGATGTAGGTCACGGTCTCGAAGCCGCGGTGCGGGTGCCAGGGCGTGCCCTT
GGGCTCCCCGGGCGCGTACTCCACCTCACCCATCTGGTCCATCATGATGGTCGACTCTAGAAGTCGATCC
AACATGGCGACTTGTCCCATCCCCGGCATGTTTAAATATACTAATTATTCTTGAACTAATTTTAATCAAC
CGATTTATCTCTCTTCCGCAGGTGGGAGGTTCCGGTGGAAGCGGAGGTAGCGGCGGATCCGAGGGCCGCG
GCAGCCTGCTGACCTGCGGCGATGTGGAGGAGAACCCCGGGCCCATGCCACCCAAGAAGAAGCGAAAAGT
AGAAGATCCAATGAAGGCTCTCACGGCCCGACAACAGGAAGTTTTTGATTTGATACGGGATCATATATCC
CAAACGGGTATGCCTCCGACCCGCGCAGAGATAGCACAGCGACTGGGCTTTCGATCGCCTAACGCCGCGG
AGGAGCACTTGAAGGCACTGGCCCGCAAGGGTGTCATTGAAATCGTGTCCGGTGCGAGCCGCGGAATCCG
GCTGTTGCAGGAGGAGGAAGAGGGCCTGCCACTGGTGGGACGCGTGGCCGCTGGCGAGCCGCTGCTGGCC
CAGCAACACATAGAGGGACACTATCAGGTGGACCCCTCCTTGTTTAAGCCAAATGCTGATTTCCTGTTGC
GGGTGTCGGGAATGTCCATGAAGGACATCGGTATTATGGATGGTGACCTCCTCGCCGTCCATAAGACACA
GGATGTCAGGAACGGCCAGGTAGTCGTTGCCAGGATAGACGATGAGGTCACTGTGAAACGTCTCAAGAAG
CAAGGCAATAAGGTC
